Addgene plasmid #15646: M50-IRES-GFP-IRES-tauLacZ LNL TV
Depositing lab: Peter Mombaerts. Depositing organization: Rockefeller University. Publication: A contextual model for axonal sorting into glomeruli in the mouse olfactory system. Feinstein P, Mombaerts P. Cell. 2004 Jun 11. 117(6):817-31. 10.1016/j.cell.2004.05.011 PubMed 15186781.
Backbone
  Vector backbone: pBS
  Backbone size w/o insert (bp): 3000
  Vector type: high copy number
Growth in bacteria
  Bacterial resistance: Ampicillin, 100 μg/mL
  Growth temperature: 37°C
  Growth strain: DH5alpha
  Copy number: High Copy
Gene/Insert
  Gene/Insert name: M50-IRES-GFP-IRES-tauLacZ LNL TV
  Species: M. musculus (mouse)
  Insert size (bp): 17400
  Cloning method: Restriction Enzyme
  Sequencing primers: 5′ M13; 3′ reverse
Terms and licenses: Academic/Nonprofit Terms; Industry Terms: Not Available to Industry
Depositor comments: The mouse strain that was derived from this plasmid is available from The Jackson Laboratory: http://jaxmice.jax.org/strain/006686.html
How to cite: M50-IRES-GFP-IRES-tauLacZ LNL TV was a gift from Peter Mombaerts (Addgene plasmid # 15646 ; http://n2t.net/addgene:15646 ; RRID:Addgene_15646)
