[The description below was written by a language model from this plasmid's Addgene catalogue record.]
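Description:
M50-IRES-GFP-IRES-tauLacZ LNL TV is a mouse gene-targeting vector ("TV") built in the high-copy pBS (pBluescript-type) cloning backbone of about 3 kb. It is propagated in E. coli under ampicillin selection. The backbone carries a large mouse-derived insert of roughly 17.4 kb, assembled by restriction cloning. No feature table accompanies the record, so the exact arrangement of homology arms, junctions and regulatory elements is not documented and can only be inferred from the construct name.

The name suggests a design in which the M50 locus, an odorant receptor gene given the olfactory axon-sorting context of the associated study, is followed by two internal ribosome entry site cassettes. An IRES allows cap-independent translation of a downstream reading frame. The expected result is a single transcript from the targeted locus that encodes the receptor together with GFP and tauLacZ, presumably driven by the endogenous promoter, although the record names no promoter. GFP would give a fluorescent label of expressing cells. The tau–β-galactosidase fusion is a microtubule-associated histochemical marker that fills axons, which allows projections to be traced to their targets. "LNL" most likely denotes a loxP-flanked neomycin resistance cassette, used for positive selection in embryonic stem cells and removable afterwards by Cre recombinase, but the record does not spell this out.

The construct was used for homologous recombination to generate a knock-in mouse line, and the depositor notes that the derived strain is available from a public mouse repository. Such mice allow neurons expressing the tagged receptor to be visualised, along with the convergence of their axons onto glomeruli in the olfactory bulb.
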