>Addgene plasmid #15646 | M50-IRES-GFP-IRES-tauLacZ LNL TV | addgene partial sequence | sequence record 22103 | 15646 with 797 (TGG AGC CCG TCA GTA TCG GC)
GGTGATCCACTAGTTCTAGACATTAAATAACTTCCTATAATGTATGCTATATGAAGTTATGAATTCTACC
GGGTAGGGGAGGCGCTTTTCCCAAGGCAGTCTGGAGCATGCGCTTTAGCAGCCCCGCTGGGCACTTGGAG
CTACACAAGTGGCCTCTGGCCTCGCACACATTCCACATCCACCGGTAGGCGCCTACCGGCTCCGTTCTTT
GGTGGCCCCTTCGCGCCACCTTCGACTCCTCCCCTAATCAGGAAGTTCTCCCCCACCTCGCAGCTCGCGT
CCTGCACGAAGTGACAGATGGAAGTAGCACATCTAACTATTCTCGTGCACATGGACAGCACCGCTGAGCA
ATATAATCGGGTATGCCTTTGGGGCAGCGGCCAATAGCATCTTAGCTCCTTCACTTTCTGGTTTCAGAGG
CTGGGAGGGGCTGGGTCCGGTGGCGGGATCATGAGCTGGCTCAC
